>Addgene plasmid #163504 | AiP12045-pAAV-3xSP10ins-AiE0359h-minRho-SYFP2-WPRE3-BGHpA (Alias: CN2045) | addgene full sequence | sequence record 325645 | Addgene NGS Result
CCAACTTCAAGATCCGCCACAACATCGAGGACGGCGGCGTGCAGCTCGCCGACCACTACCAGCAGAACAC
CCCCATCGGCGACGGCCCCGTGCTGCTGCCCGACAACCACTACCTGAGCTACCAGTCCAAGCTGAGCAAA
GACCCCAACGAGAAGCGCGATCACATGGTCCTGCTGGAGTTCGTGACCGCCGCCGGGATCACTCTCGGCA
TGGACGAGCTGTACAAGTAAGTCGACGGCGCGCCGCGGCCGCGAATTCGATATCATAATCAACCTCTGGA
TTACAAAATTTGTGAAAGATTGACTGGTATTCTTAACTATGTTGCTCCTTTTACGCTATGTGGATACGCT
GCTTTAATGCCTTTGTATCATGCTATTGCTTCCCGTATGGCTTTCATTTTCTCCTCCTTGTATAAATCCT
GGTTAGTTCTTGCCACGGCGGAACTCATCGCCGCCTGCCTTGCCCGCTGCTGGACAGGGGCTCGGCTGTT
GGGCACTGACAATTCCGTGGCTCGAGAGATCTTCGACTGTGCCTTCTAGTTGCCAGCCATCTGTTGTTTG
CCCCTCCCCCGTGCCTTCCTTGACCCTGGAAGGTGCCACTCCCACTGTCCTTTCCTAATAAAATGAGGAA
ATTGCATCGCATTGTCTGAGTAGGTGTCATTCTATTCTGGGGGGTGGGGTGGGGCAGGACAGCAAGGGGG
AGGATTGGGAAGACAATAGCAGGCATGAGATCTCACGTGCGGACCGAGCGGCCGCAGGAACCCCTAGTGA
TGGAGTTGGCCACTCCCTCTCTGCGCGCTCGCTCGCTCACTGAGGCCGGGCGACCAAAGGTCGCCCGACG
CCCGGGCTTTGCCCGGGCGGCCTCAGTGAGCGAGCGAGCGCGCAGCTGCCTGCAGGGGCGCCTGATGCGG
TATTTTCTCCTTACGCATCTGTGCGGTATTTCACACCGCATA
[95 nt withheld, positions 953-1047]
T
[46 nt withheld, positions 1049-1094]
C
[141 nt withheld, positions 1096-1236]
CCTTTGACGTTGGAGTCCACGTTCTTT
[37 nt withheld, positions 1264-1300]
ACTCTATCTCGGGCTATTCTTTTGATTTATAAGGGATTTTGCCGATTTCGGTCTATTGGTTAAAAAATGA
GCTGATTTAACAAAAATTTAACGCGAATTTTAACAAAATATTAACGTTTACAATTTTATGGTGCACTCTC
AGTACAATCTGCTCTGATGCCGCATAGTTAAGCCAGCCCCGACACCCGCCAACACCCGCTGACGCGCCCT
GACGGGCTTGTCTGCTCCCGGCATCCGCTTACAGACAAGCTGTGACCGTCTCCGGGAGCTGCATGTGTCA
GAGGTTTTCACCGTCATCACCGAAACGCGCGAGACGAAAGGGCCTCGTGATACGCCTATTTTTATAGGTT
AATGTCATGATAATAATGGTTTCTTAGACGTCAGGTGGCACTTTTCGGGGAAATGTGCGCGGAACCCCTA
TTTGTTTATTTTTCTAAATACATTCAAATATGTATCCGCTCATGAGACAATAACCCTGATAAATGCTTCA
ATAATATTGAAAAAGGAAGAGTATGAGTATTCAACATTTCCGTGTCGCCCTTATTCCCTTTTTTGCGGCA
TTTTGCCTTCCTGTTTTTGCTCACCCAGAAACGCTGGTGAAAGTAAAAGATGCTGAAGATCAGTTGGGTG
CACGAGTGGGTTACATCGAACTGGATCTCAACAGCGGTAAGATCCTTGAGAGTTTTCGCCCCGAAGAACG
TTTTCCAATGATGAGCACTTTTAAAGTTCTGCTATGTGGCGCGGTATTATCCCGTATTGACGCCGGGCAA
GAGCAACTCGGTCGCCGCATACACTATTCTCAGAATGACTTGGTTGAGTACTCACCAGTCACAGAAAAGC
ATCTTACGGATGGCATGACAGTAAGAGAATTATGCAGTGCTGCCATAACCATGAGTGATAACACTGCGGC
CAACTTACTTCTGACAACGATCGGAGGACCGAAGGAGCTAACCGCTTTTTTGCACAACATGGGGGATCAT
GTAACTCGCCTTGATCGTTGGGAACCGGAGCTGAATGAAGCCATACCAAACGACGAGCGTGACACCACGA
TGCCTGTAGCAATGGCAACAACGTTGCGCAAACTATTAACTGGCGAACTACTTACTCTAGCTTCCCGGCA
ACAATTAATAGACTGGATGGAGGCGGATAAAGTTGCAGGACCACTTCTGCGCTCGGCCCTTCCGGCTGGC
TGGTTTATTGCTGATAAATCTGGAGCCGGTGAGCGTGGGTCTCGCGGTATCATTGCAGCACTGGGGCCAG
ATGGTAAGCCCTCCCGTATCGTAGTTATCTACACGACGGGGAGTCAGGCAACTATGGATGAACGAAATAG
ACAGATCGCTGAGATAGGTGCCTCACTGATTAAGCATTGGTAACTGTCAGACCAAGTTTACTCATATATA
CTTTAGATTGATTTAAAACTTCATTTTTAATTTAAAAGGATCTAGGTGAAGATCCTTTTTGATAATCTCA
TGACCAAAATCCCTTAACGTGAGTTTTCGTTCCACTGAGCGTCAGACCCCGTAGAAAAGATCAAAGGATC
TTCTTGAGATCCTTTTTTTCTGCGCGTAATCTGCTGCTTGCAAACAAAAAAACCACCGCTACCAGCGGTG
GTTTGTTTGCCGGATCAAGAGCTACCAACTCTTTTTCCGAAGGTAACTGGCTTCAGCAGAGCGCAGATAC
CAAATACTGTTCTTCTAGTGTAGCCGTAGTTAGGCCACCACTTCAAGAACTCTGTAGCACCGCCTACATA
CCTCGCTCTGCTAATCCTGTTACCAGTGGCTGCTGCCAGTGGCGATAAGTCGTGTCTTACCGGGTTGGAC
TCAAGACGATAGTTACCGGATAAGGCGCAGCGGTCGGGCTGAACGGGGGGTTCGTGCACACAGCCCAGCT
TGGAGCGAACGACCTACACCGAACTGAGATACCTACAGCGTGAGCTATGAGAAAGCGCCACGCTTCCCGA
AGGGAGAAAGGCGGACAGGTATCCGGTAAGCGGCAGGGTCGGAACAGGAGAGCGCACGAGGGAGCTTCCA
GGGGGAAACGCCTGGTATCTTTATAGTCCTGTCGGGTTTCGCCACCTCTGACTTGAGCGTCGATTTTTGT
GATGCTCGTCAGGGGGGCGGAGCCTATGGAAAAACGCCAGCAACGCGGCCTTTTTACGGTTCCTGGCCTT
TTGCTGGCCTTTTGCTCACATGTCCTGCAGGCAGCTGCGCGCTCGCTCGCTCACTGAGGCCGCCCGGGCG
TCGGGCGACCTTTGGTCGCCCGGCCTCAGTGAGCGAGCGAGCGCGCAGAGAGGGAGTGGCCAACTCCATC
ACTAGGGGTTCCTGCGGCCGCACGCGCCGGTACCGAAGCTACCCCTAACACACTATTCTACACACAGAAA
ATGCTCTTCACTAGGAAGCTACCCCTAACACACTATTCTACACACAGAAAATGCTCTTCACTAGGAAGCT
ACCCCTAACACACTATTCTACACACAGAAAATGCTCTTCACTAGACGCGTTCACAGCTCCTTGGTCTGAA
CTGGTACCCAGGATCAAGATGTCCCTCCCATGATTCTAATCTCCAGCCCCCTTACACCATAGTCACTTCC
AAACTCTGGATTTCTTAACATTGCAGTTTGCTTCCAAAAAAAAATTAAAAAAAAACCTCATCTGGGCATT
AGAAGTCATTCTGAAGAGGCTGTCCTATATCTCAGTGCAATTTCCTACTTATCCACTCCCGACTATACCC
TGCTTTCATCAGATTGCAACTGACCTAATTTGTAAAGACTTCAGTGAAAAGAGCCTCATTAAAAGCCTTC
ATCTCTTTTGCAGCCTCTCTTTCCTCCCTCAAATGATCCAGGTCAGAATGGCCCAATAAAAATAGCTGGG
AAAATTACAAAGTCACTCAAGACTCTGCCAGGAGTAGAGATTTTAAGAATTAGTGACAGACATATACTGT
CTAGGAGTAGGGTGGGAGTGGGTTGCATGGCTTAGGGACATAGAGAGCTCGATTCAGCCGGGAGCTTAGG
GAGGGGAGGTCACTTCATAAGGGCTTGGGGGGGGAGTTGGAGCCACGAGTCGTCCAGCCGGAGCCCCGTG
TGGCTGTGCTCCGGCCTCAGAAGCATCCCCGGATCCAGATCTTTCGAAGCTAGCGCTACCGGTCGCCACC
ATGGTGAGCAAGGGCGAGGAGCTGTTCACCGGGGTGGTGCCCATCCTGGTCGAGCTGGACGGCGACGTAA
ACGGCCACAAGTTCAGCGTGTCCGGCGAGGGCGAGGGCGATGCCACCTACGGCAAGCTGACCCTGAAGCT
GATCTGCACCACCGGCAAGCTGCCCGTGCCCTGGCCCACCCTCGTGACCACCCTGGGCTACGGCGTGCAG
TGCTTCGCCCGCTACCCCGACCACATGAAGCAGCACGACTTCTTCAAGTCCGCCATGCCCGAAGGCTACG
TCCAGGAGCGCACCATCTTCTTCAAGGACGACGGCAACTACAAGACCCGCGCCGAGGTGAAGTTCGAGGG
CGACACCCTGGTGAACCGCATCGAGCTGAAGGGCATCGACTTCAAGGAGGACGGCAACATCCTGGGGCAC
AAGCTGGAGTACAACTACAACAGCCACAACGTCTATATCACCGCCGACAAGCAGAAGAACGGCATCAAGG
Features (pLannotate 1.2.2; 14 found; start..end, strand, type, name):
    267..424     +  misc_feature   WPRE (fragment): woodchuck hepatitis virus posttranscriptional regulatory element
    430..510     +  misc_feature   WPRE (fragment): woodchuck hepatitis virus posttranscriptional regulatory element
    527..638     +  polyA_signal   bGH poly(A) signal: bovine growth hormone polyadenylation signal
    756..896     +  repeat_region  AAV2 ITR: inverted terminal repeat of adeno-associated virus serotype 2 inverted
    901..952     -  misc_feature   bom (fragment): basis of mobility region from pBR322
    971..1426    +  rep_origin     f1 ori (sequence partly withheld): f1 bacteriophage origin of replication; arrow indicates direction of (+) strand synthesis
   1427..1476    -  misc_feature   bom (fragment): basis of mobility region from pBR322
   1578..1613    -  CDS            rop (fragment): Rop protein, which maintains plasmids at low copy number; rop
   1708..1812    +  promoter       AmpR promoter: bla
   1813..2673    +  CDS            AmpR: β-lactamase; bla; confers resistance to ampicillin, carbenicillin, and related antibiotics
   2844..3432    +  rep_origin     ori: high-copy-number ColE1/pMB1/pBR322/pUC origin of replication
   3505..3532    +  repeat_region  AAV2 ITR (fragment): inverted terminal repeat of adeno-associated virus serotype 2 inverted
   3561..3588    +  repeat_region  AAV2 ITR (fragment): inverted terminal repeat of adeno-associated virus serotype 2 inverted
   4451..227     +  CDS            SYFP2 (across the origin): SYFP2 is a basic (constitutively fluorescent) yellow fluorescent protein published in 2006, derived from Aequorea victoria. It is reported to be a very rapidly-maturing monomer with moderate acid sensitivity.
