[The description below was written by a language model from this plasmid's Addgene catalogue record and pLannotate feature annotations shown in this document.]
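Description:
AiP12045-pAAV-3xSP10ins-AiE0359h-minRho-SYFP2-WPRE3-BGHpA (alias CN2045) is a 4.9 kb recombinant AAV transfer plasmid built on an Allen Institute rAAV backbone and designed to package an enhancer-driven fluorescent reporter genome. In bacteria it replicates from a high-copy ColE1/pUC-type origin and is selected with ampicillin through the bla gene and its own promoter. An f1 phage origin and remnants of the pBR322 bom and rop regions are also annotated in the backbone. The expression cassette is bounded by AAV2 inverted terminal repeats, which supply the cis signals for genome replication and encapsidation. One ITR is annotated in full, while the other is detected only as short fragments. The record does not say whether this reflects its actual structure or the difficulty of sequencing and annotating these repeats.

The payload is the 720 bp coding sequence for SYFP2, a rapidly maturing monomeric yellow fluorescent protein derived from Aequorea victoria. It is followed by two WPRE fragments consistent with the shortened WPRE3 element, which enhances transcript stability and expression, and by the bovine growth hormone polyadenylation signal. According to the name and catalogue fields, transcription comes from a minimal rhodopsin promoter (minRho) placed downstream of the enhancer AiE0359h (eHGT_359h) and a 3xSP10ins element. None of these three parts was recognised by the automated annotation, but they would fall in the unannotated stretch between the upstream ITR fragments and the SYFP2 start. A minimal promoter has little activity alone, so reporter expression depends on the enhancer. The plasmid is described as a direct-expressing SYFP2 virus, meaning no recombinase is required, and it belongs to a suite of enhancer AAVs for genetic access to cortical cell types. The record does not state which cell type this enhancer labels.
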