Addgene plasmid #163504: AiP12045-pAAV-3xSP10ins-AiE0359h-minRho-SYFP2-WPRE3-BGHpA (Alias: CN2045)
Purpose: Direct-expressing SYFP2 AAV Virus
Depositing lab: Allen Institute for Brain Science & Jonathan Ting. Depositing organization: Allen Institute. Publication: A suite of enhancer AAVs and transgenic mouse lines for genetic access to cortical cell types. Ben-Simon Y, Hooper M, Narayan S, Daigle TL, Dwivedi D, Way SW, Oster A, Stafford DA, Mich JK, Taormina MJ, Martinez RA, Opitz-Araya X, Roth JR, Alexander JR, Allen S, Amster A, Arbuckle J, Ayala A, Baker PM, Bakken TE, Barcelli T, Barta S, Bendrick J, Bertagnolli D, Bielstein C, Bishwakarma P, Bowlus J, Boyer G, Brouner K, Casian B, Casper T, Chakka AB, Chakrabarty R, Chance RK, Chavan S, Clark M, Colbert K, Collman F, Daniel S, Departee M, DiValentin P, Donadio N, Dotson N, Egdorf T, Fliss T, Gabitto M, Garcia J, Gary A, Gasperini M, Gloe J, Goldy J, Gore BB, Graybuck L, Greisman N, Haeseleer F, Halterman C, Haradon Z, Hastings SD, Helback O, Ho W, Hockemeyer D, Huang C, Huff S, Hunker A, Johansen N, Jones D, Juneau Z, Kalmbach B, Kannan M, Khem S, Kussick E, Kutsal R, Larsen R, Lee C, Lee AY, Leibly M, Lenz GH, Li S, Liang E, Lusk N, Madigan Z, Malloy J, Malone J, McCue R, Melchor J, Mollenkopf T, Moosman S, Morin E, Newman D, Ng L, Ngo K, Omstead V, Otto S, Oyama A, Pena N, Pham T, Phillips E, Pom CA, Potekhina L, Ransford S, Ray PL, Rette D, Reynoldson C, Rimorin C, Rocha D, Ruiz A, Sanchez REA, Sawyer L, Sedeno-Cortes A, Sevigny JP, Shapovalova N, Shepard N, Shulga L, Sigler AR, Siverts L, Soliman S, Somasundaram S, Staats B, Stewart K, Szelenyi E, Tieu M, Trader C, Tran A, van Velthoven CTJ, Walker M, Wang Y, Weed N, Wirthlin M, Wood T, Wynalda B, Yao Z, Zhou T, Ariza J, Dee N, Reding M, Ronellenfitch K, Mufti S, Sunkin SM, Smith KA, Esposito L, Waters J, Thyagarajan B, Yao S, Lein ES, Zeng H, Levi BP, Ngai J, Ting JT, Tasic B. Cell. 2025 May 16:S0092-8674(25)00513-6. doi: 10.1016/j.cell.2025.05.002. PubMed 40403729.
Backbone
  Vector backbone: rAAV-3xSP10ins-eHGT_359h-minRho*-SYFP2-WPRE3-BGHpA
  Backbone manufacturer: Allen Institute
  Vector type: AAV
Growth in bacteria
  Bacterial resistance: Ampicillin, 100 μg/mL
  Growth temperature: 37°C
  Growth strain: NEB Stable
  Copy number: High Copy
Gene/Insert
  Gene/Insert name: SYFP2
  Species: Synthetic
  Insert size (bp): 720
  Promoter: MinRho
  Cloning method: Ligation Independent Cloning
  Sequencing primers: 5′ AGCGCACGAGGGAGCTT; 3′ ACGTCGCCGTCCAGCTC
Terms and licenses: Academic/Nonprofit Terms; Industry Terms: Not Available to Industry
Depositor comments: Funded by BRAIN initiative.
How to cite: AiP12045-pAAV-3xSP10ins-AiE0359h-minRho-SYFP2-WPRE3-BGHpA (Alias: CN2045) was a gift from Allen Institute for Brain Science & Jonathan Ting (Addgene plasmid # 163504 ; http://n2t.net/addgene:163504 ; RRID:Addgene_163504)
